>Addgene plasmid #214864 | AiP14827: pAAV-AiE0441h_3xC2-minBG-jGCaMP8s-WPRE3-BGHpA (Alias: CN4827) | addgene full sequence | sequence record 429276 | Addgene NGS Result
CCTGCAGGCAGCTGCGCGCTCGCTCGCTCACTGAGGCCGCCCGGGCGTCGGGCGACCTTTGGTCGCCCGG
CCTCAGTGAGCGAGCGAGCGCGCAGAGAGGGAGTGGCCAACTCCATCACTAGGGGTTCCTGCGGCCGCAC
GCGTCCCACACAGCCCCCACCACCTGGCCGCCCACCTGAAAAACTTTTCCCCAAGTTCTTGAGAAGTCGC
GTAGGATCCAGGAGAGAAAAATCAAAGTAATAAAACCTCATTTAATTCCTAACGGAGGGCAGAGCTGCGA
GCTGCAATTATCTTAATGCTGAGCTATTTTTACTCTCTCTCCATCTCTGTCTTCTGCCTTTCTCCCACAC
AGCCCCCACCACCTGGCCGCCCACCTGAAAAACTTTTCCCCAAGTTCTTGAGAAGTCGCGTAGGATCCAG
GAGAGAAAAATCAAAGTAATAAAACCTCATTTAATTCCTAACGGAGGGCAGAGCTGCGAGCTGCAATTAT
CTTAATGCTGAGCTATTTTTACTCTCTCTCCATCTCTGTCTTCTGCCTTTCTCCCACACAGCCCCCACCA
CCTGGCCGCCCACCTGAAAAACTTTTCCCCAAGTTCTTGAGAAGTCGCGTAGGATCCAGGAGAGAAAAAT
CAAAGTAATAAAACCTCATTTAATTCCTAACGGAGGGCAGAGCTGCGAGCTGCAATTATCTTAATGCTGA
GCTATTTTTACTCTCTCTCCATCTCTGTCTTCTGCCTTTCTGAGCTCGGGCTGGGCATAAAAGTCAGGGC
AGAGCCATCTATTGCTTACATTTGCTTCTGGGATCCAGATCTTTCGAAGCTAGCCACCATGCATCATCAC
CATCATCACACGCGTCGCAAGAAGACCTTCAAGGAGGTGGCCACCGCCGTGAAGATCATCGCCATGCTGA
TGGGCCTGAAGATCAACGTCTATATCAAGGCCGACAAGCAGAAGAACGGCATCAAGGCGAACTTCCACAT
CCGCCACAACATCGAGGACGGCGGCGTGCAGCTCGCCTACCACTACCAGCAGAACACCCCCATCGGCGAC
GGCCCCGTGCTGCTGCCCGACAACCACTACCTGAGCGTGGAGTCCAAACTTTCGAAAGACCCCAACGAGA
AGCGCGATCACATGGTCCTGCTGGAGTTCGTGACCGCCGCCGGGATCACTCTCGGCATGGACGAGCTGTA
CAAGGGCGGTACCGGAGGGAGCATGGTGAGCAAGGGCGAGGAGCTGTTCACCGGGGTGGTGCCCATCCTG
GTCGAGCTGGACGGCGACGTAAACGGCCACAAGTTCAGCGTGTCCGGCGAGGGTGAGGGCGATGCCACCT
ACGGCAAGCTGACCCTGAAGTTCATCTGCACCACCGGCAAGCTGCCCGTGCCCTGGCCCACCCTCGTGAC
CACCCTGACCTACGGCGTGCAGTGCTTCAGCCGCTACCCCGACCACATGAAGCAGCACGACTTCTTCAAG
TCCGCCATGCCCGAAGGCTACATCCAGGAGCGCACCATCTTCTTCAAGGACGACGGCAACTACAAGACCC
GCGCCGAGGTGAAGTTCGAGGGCGACACCCTGGTGAACCGCATCGAGCTGAAGGGCATCGACTTCAAGGA
GGACGGCAACATCCTGGGGCACAAGCTGGAGTACAACCTGCCGGACCAACTGACTGAAGAGCAGATCGCA
GAATACAAAGAGGCTTTCTCCCTATTTGACAAGGACGGGGATGGGACAATAACAACCAAGGAGCTGGGGA
CGGTGATGCGGTCTCTCGGACACAACCCCACAGAAGCAGAGCTGCAGGACATGATCAATGAAGTAGATGC
CGACGGTGACGGCACAATCGACTTCCCTGAGTTCCTGACAATGATGGCAAGAAAAATGAAATACAGGGAC
ACGGAAGAAGAAATTAGAGAAGCGTTCGGTGTGTTTGATAAGGATGGCAATGGCTACATCAGTGCAGCAG
AGCTTCGCCACGTGATGACAAACCTTGGAGAGAAGTTAACAGATGAAGAGGTTGATGAAATGATCAGGGA
AGCAGACATCGATGGGGATGGTCAGGTAAACTACGAAGAGTTTGTACAAATGATGACAGCGAAGTAAGGC
GCGCCGCGGCCGCGAATTCGATATCATAATCAACCTCTGGATTACAAAATTTGTGAAAGATTGACTGGTA
TTCTTAACTATGTTGCTCCTTTTACGCTATGTGGATACGCTGCTTTAATGCCTTTGTATCATGCTATTGC
TTCCCGTATGGCTTTCATTTTCTCCTCCTTGTATAAATCCTGGTTAGTTCTTGCCACGGCGGAACTCATC
GCCGCCTGCCTTGCCCGCTGCTGGACAGGGGCTCGGCTGTTGGGCACTGACAATTCCGTGGCTCGAGAGA
TCTTCGACTGTGCCTTCTAGTTGCCAGCCATCTGTTGTTTGCCCCTCCCCCGTGCCTTCCTTGACCCTGG
AAGGTGCCACTCCCACTGTCCTTTCCTAATAAAATGAGGAAATTGCATCGCATTGTCTGAGTAGGTGTCA
TTCTATTCTGGGGGGTGGGGTGGGGCAGGACAGCAAGGGGGAGGATTGGGAAGACAATAGCAGGCATGAG
ATCTCACGTGCGGACCGAGCGGCCGCAGGAACCCCTAGTGATGGAGTTGGCCACTCCCTCTCTGCGCGCT
CGCTCGCTCACTGAGGCCGGGCGACCAAAGGTCGCCCGACGCCCGGGCTTTGCCCGGGCGGCCTCAGTGA
GCGAGCGAGCGCGCAGCTGCCTGCAGGGGCGCCTGATGCGGTATTTTCTCCTTACGCATCTGTGCGGTAT
TTCACACCGCATA
[95 nt withheld, positions 2814-2908]
T
[46 nt withheld, positions 2910-2955]
C
[141 nt withheld, positions 2957-3097]
CCTTTGACGTTGGAGTCCACGTTCTTT
[37 nt withheld, positions 3125-3161]
ACTCTATCTCGGGCTATTCTTTTGATTTATAAGGGATTTTGCCGATTTCGGTCTATTGGTTAAAAAATGA
GCTGATTTAACAAAAATTTAACGCGAATTTTAACAAAATATTAACGTTTACAATTTTATGGTGCACTCTC
AGTACAATCTGCTCTGATGCCGCATAGTTAAGCCAGCCCCGACACCCGCCAACACCCGCTGACGCGCCCT
GACGGGCTTGTCTGCTCCCGGCATCCGCTTACAGACAAGCTGTGACCGTCTCCGGGAGCTGCATGTGTCA
GAGGTTTTCACCGTCATCACCGAAACGCGCGAGACGAAAGGGCCTCGTGATACGCCTATTTTTATAGGTT
AATGTCATGATAATAATGGTTTCTTAGACGTCAGGTGGCACTTTTCGGGGAAATGTGCGCGGAACCCCTA
TTTGTTTATTTTTCTAAATACATTCAAATATGTATCCGCTCATGAGACAATAACCCTGATAAATGCTTCA
ATAATATTGAAAAAGGAAGAGTATGAGTATTCAACATTTCCGTGTCGCCCTTATTCCCTTTTTTGCGGCA
TTTTGCCTTCCTGTTTTTGCTCACCCAGAAACGCTGGTGAAAGTAAAAGATGCTGAAGATCAGTTGGGTG
CACGAGTGGGTTACATCGAACTGGATCTCAACAGCGGTAAGATCCTTGAGAGTTTTCGCCCCGAAGAACG
TTTTCCAATGATGAGCACTTTTAAAGTTCTGCTATGTGGCGCGGTATTATCCCGTATTGACGCCGGGCAA
GAGCAACTCGGTCGCCGCATACACTATTCTCAGAATGACTTGGTTGAGTACTCACCAGTCACAGAAAAGC
ATCTTACGGATGGCATGACAGTAAGAGAATTATGCAGTGCTGCCATAACCATGAGTGATAACACTGCGGC
CAACTTACTTCTGACAACGATCGGAGGACCGAAGGAGCTAACCGCTTTTTTGCACAACATGGGGGATCAT
GTAACTCGCCTTGATCGTTGGGAACCGGAGCTGAATGAAGCCATACCAAACGACGAGCGTGACACCACGA
TGCCTGTAGCAATGGCAACAACGTTGCGCAAACTATTAACTGGCGAACTACTTACTCTAGCTTCCCGGCA
ACAATTAATAGACTGGATGGAGGCGGATAAAGTTGCAGGACCACTTCTGCGCTCGGCCCTTCCGGCTGGC
TGGTTTATTGCTGATAAATCTGGAGCCGGTGAGCGTGGGTCTCGCGGTATCATTGCAGCACTGGGGCCAG
ATGGTAAGCCCTCCCGTATCGTAGTTATCTACACGACGGGGAGTCAGGCAACTATGGATGAACGAAATAG
ACAGATCGCTGAGATAGGTGCCTCACTGATTAAGCATTGGTAACTGTCAGACCAAGTTTACTCATATATA
CTTTAGATTGATTTAAAACTTCATTTTTAATTTAAAAGGATCTAGGTGAAGATCCTTTTTGATAATCTCA
TGACCAAAATCCCTTAACGTGAGTTTTCGTTCCACTGAGCGTCAGACCCCGTAGAAAAGATCAAAGGATC
TTCTTGAGATCCTTTTTTTCTGCGCGTAATCTGCTGCTTGCAAACAAAAAAACCACCGCTACCAGCGGTG
GTTTGTTTGCCGGATCAAGAGCTACCAACTCTTTTTCCGAAGGTAACTGGCTTCAGCAGAGCGCAGATAC
CAAATACTGTTCTTCTAGTGTAGCCGTAGTTAGGCCACCACTTCAAGAACTCTGTAGCACCGCCTACATA
CCTCGCTCTGCTAATCCTGTTACCAGTGGCTGCTGCCAGTGGCGATAAGTCGTGTCTTACCGGGTTGGAC
TCAAGACGATAGTTACCGGATAAGGCGCAGCGGTCGGGCTGAACGGGGGGTTCGTGCACACAGCCCAGCT
TGGAGCGAACGACCTACACCGAACTGAGATACCTACAGCGTGAGCTATGAGAAAGCGCCACGCTTCCCGA
AGGGAGAAAGGCGGACAGGTATCCGGTAAGCGGCAGGGTCGGAACAGGAGAGCGCACGAGGGAGCTTCCA
GGGGGAAACGCCTGGTATCTTTATAGTCCTGTCGGGTTTCGCCACCTCTGACTTGAGCGTCGATTTTTGT
GATGCTCGTCAGGGGGGCGGAGCCTATGGAAAAACGCCAGCAACGCGGCCTTTTTACGGTTCCTGGCCTT
TTGCTGGCCTTTTGCTCACATGT
Features (pLannotate 1.2.2; 14 found; start..end, strand, type, name):
     12..39      +  repeat_region  AAV2 ITR (fragment): inverted terminal repeat of adeno-associated virus serotype 2 inverted
     68..95      +  repeat_region  AAV2 ITR (fragment): inverted terminal repeat of adeno-associated virus serotype 2 inverted
    925..2095    +  CDS            GCaMP6s (fragment): improved fluorescent protein-based calcium sensor (Chen et al., 2013)
   2128..2285    +  misc_feature   WPRE (fragment): woodchuck hepatitis virus posttranscriptional regulatory element
   2291..2371    +  misc_feature   WPRE (fragment): woodchuck hepatitis virus posttranscriptional regulatory element
   2388..2499    +  polyA_signal   bGH poly(A) signal: bovine growth hormone polyadenylation signal
   2617..2757    +  repeat_region  AAV2 ITR: inverted terminal repeat of adeno-associated virus serotype 2 inverted
   2762..2813    -  misc_feature   bom (fragment): basis of mobility region from pBR322
   2832..3287    +  rep_origin     f1 ori (sequence partly withheld): f1 bacteriophage origin of replication; arrow indicates direction of (+) strand synthesis
   3288..3337    -  misc_feature   bom (fragment): basis of mobility region from pBR322
   3439..3474    -  CDS            rop (fragment): Rop protein, which maintains plasmids at low copy number; rop
   3569..3673    +  promoter       AmpR promoter: bla
   3674..4534    +  CDS            AmpR: β-lactamase; bla; confers resistance to ampicillin, carbenicillin, and related antibiotics
   4705..5293    +  rep_origin     ori: high-copy-number ColE1/pMB1/pBR322/pUC origin of replication
