[The description below was written by a language model from this plasmid's Addgene catalogue record and pLannotate feature annotations shown in this document.]
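Description:
AiP14827: pAAV-AiE0441h_3xC2-minBG-jGCaMP8s-WPRE3-BGHpA (alias CN4827) is a recombinant AAV transfer plasmid of about 5.4 kb, built to express the genetically encoded calcium indicator jGCaMP8s in striatal medium spiny neurons. It is maintained in bacteria through a high-copy ColE1/pUC-type origin and selected with ampicillin via the β-lactamase gene and its own promoter. An f1 phage origin and short remnants of pBR322 bom and rop sequences also sit in the backbone. The expression cassette is flanked by AAV2 inverted terminal repeats, which are the cis elements needed for replication and packaging of the cassette into AAV particles. The right ITR is annotated in full, whereas the left one was detected only as short fragments.

According to the construct name, cell-type specificity comes from the enhancer AiE0441h, apparently used as three copies of a core segment ("3xC2"), placed upstream of a minimal beta-globin promoter (minBG) that has little activity without the enhancer. The automated feature table does not annotate either element, but the unannotated region between the left ITR and the coding sequence is consistent with their position. The open reading frame is labelled there as a GCaMP6s fragment, which reflects similarity between GCaMP family members; the catalogue identifies the synthetic insert as jGCaMP8s. Downstream, two short WPRE fragments correspond to the truncated WPRE3 element that boosts transcript stability and expression while saving packaging capacity, followed by the bovine growth hormone polyadenylation signal. The plasmid belongs to an enhancer-AAV toolbox for accessing striatal cell types, and is suited to producing virus for calcium imaging of medium spiny neuron activity.
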