Addgene plasmid #214864: AiP14827: pAAV-AiE0441h_3xC2-minBG-jGCaMP8s-WPRE3-BGHpA (Alias: CN4827)
Purpose: Expression of jGCaMP8s in striatal medium spiny neurons
Depositing lab: Allen Institute for Brain Science & Jonathan Ting. Depositing organization: Allen Institute. Publication: Enhancer AAV toolbox for accessing and perturbing striatal cell types and circuits. Hunker AC, Wirthlin ME, Gill G, Johansen NJ, Hooper M, Omstead V, Vargas S, Lerma MN, Taskin N, Weed N, Laird WD, Bishaw YM, Bendrick JL, Gore BB, Ben-Simon Y, Opitz-Araya X, Martinez RA, Way SW, Thyagarajan B, Otto S, Sanchez REA, Alexander JR, Amaya A, Amster A, Arbuckle J, Ayala A, Baker PM, Barcelli T, Barta S, Bertagnolli D, Bielstein C, Bishwakarma P, Bowlus J, Boyer G, Brouner K, Casian B, Casper T, Chakka AB, Chakrabarty R, Chong P, Clark M, Colbert K, Daniel S, Dawe T, Departee M, DiValentin P, Donadio NP, Dotson NI, Dwivedi D, Egdorf T, Fliss T, Gary A, Goldy J, Grasso C, Groce EL, Gudsnuk K, Han W, Haradon Z, Hastings S, Helback O, Ho WV, Huang C, Johnson T, Jones DL, Juneau Z, Kenney J, Leibly M, Li S, Liang E, Loeffler H, Lusk NA, Madigan Z, Malloy J, Malone J, McCue R, Melchor J, Mich JK, Moosman S, Morin E, Naidoo R, Newman D, Ngo K, Nguyen K, Oster AL, Ouellette B, Oyama AA, Pena N, Pham T, Phillips E, Pom C, Potekhina L, Ransford S, Ray PL, Reding M, Rette DF, Reynoldson C, Rimorin C, Sigler AR, Rocha DB, Ronellenfitch K, Ruiz A, Sawyer L, Sevigny JP, Shapovalova NV, Shepard N, Shulga L, Soliman S, Staats B, Taormina MJ, Tieu M, Wang Y, Wilkes J, Wood T, Zhou T, Williford A, Dee N, Mollenkopf T, Ng L, Esposito L, Kalmbach BE, Yao S, Ariza J, Collman F, Mufti S, Smith K, Waters J, Ersing I, Patrick M, Zeng H, Lein ES, Kojima Y, Horwitz G, Owen SF, Levi BP, Daigle TL, Tasic B, Bakken TE, Ting JT. Neuron. 2025 May 21;113(10):1507-1524.e17. doi: 10.1016/j.neuron.2025.04.035. PubMed 40403704.
Backbone
  Vector backbone: rAAV
  Vector type: AAV
Growth in bacteria
  Bacterial resistance: Ampicillin, 100 μg/mL
  Growth temperature: 30°C
  Growth strain: NEB Stable
  Copy number: High Copy
Gene/Insert
  Gene/Insert name: jGCaMP8s
  Species: Synthetic
  Cloning method: Restriction Enzyme; 5′ cloning site unknown (unknown if destroyed)
Terms and licenses: Academic/Nonprofit Terms; Industry Terms: Not Available to Industry
Depositor comments: Allen Institute plasmid ALIAS: AiP14827 This work supported by NIH BRAIN Initiative grant UF1MH128339
How to cite: AiP14827: pAAV-AiE0441h_3xC2-minBG-jGCaMP8s-WPRE3-BGHpA (Alias: CN4827) was a gift from Allen Institute for Brain Science & Jonathan Ting (Addgene plasmid # 214864 ; http://n2t.net/addgene:214864 ; RRID:Addgene_214864)
